Addgene plasmid #48542: pFUSB4_GGTG
Depositing lab: Stephen Ekker. Depositing organization: Mayo Foundation for Medical Education and Research. Publication: High Efficiency In Vivo Genome Engineering with a Simplified 15-RVD GoldyTALEN Design. Ma AC, Lee HB, Clark KJ, Ekker SC. PLoS One. 2013 May 29;8(5):e65259. doi: 10.1371/journal.pone.0065259. Print 2013. PubMed 23734242.
Backbone
  Vector backbone: pFUS_B4
  Vector type: Mammalian Expression, TALEN
Growth in bacteria
  Bacterial resistance: Spectinomycin, 50 μg/mL
  Growth temperature: 37°C
  Growth strain: Top10
  Copy number: Unknown
Gene/Insert
  Gene/Insert name: RVD sequence: NN NN NG NN
  Species: Synthetic
  Cloning method: Unknown
  Sequencing primers: 5′ ttgatgcctggcagttccct; 3′ cgaaccgaacaggcttatgt
Terms and licenses: Academic/Nonprofit Terms; Industry Terms: Not Available to Industry
Depositor comments: Plasmid was created using Golden Gate cloning.
How to cite: pFUSB4_GGTG was a gift from Stephen Ekker (Addgene plasmid # 48542 ; http://n2t.net/addgene:48542 ; RRID:Addgene_48542)
