[The description below was written by a language model from this plasmid's Addgene catalogue record and pLannotate feature annotations shown in this document.]
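Description:
pFUSB4_GGTG is a small (about 2.9 kb) bacterial intermediate plasmid for modular TALEN assembly, built on the pFUS_B4 array backbone from the Golden Gate TALE cloning system. It carries a pre-assembled synthetic array of four TALE repeats with the repeat-variable diresidues NN NN NG NN. Under the usual RVD code these correspond to the bases G, G, T and G, hence the plasmid name. According to the depositor, the array was made by Golden Gate cloning. The plasmid belongs to work describing a simplified 15-RVD GoldyTALEN design, in which pre-built multi-repeat blocks like this one reduce the number of pieces needed to build a full-length TALE DNA-binding domain.

The annotated features are almost entirely backbone. They include a high-copy ColE1/pUC-type origin for propagation in E. coli and an aadA (SmR) gene conferring spectinomycin/streptomycin resistance, which matches the catalogued spectinomycin selection. Upstream of aadA lie fragments of a class 1 integron Pc promoter and a gentamicin acetyltransferase gene, which appear to be remnants of the resistance cassette's origin. Short lacZα and lacI fragments and the rrnB T1 and T2 terminators flank the cloning region. The lacZα remnant is consistent with replacement of a blue/white screening cassette by the repeat array. The TALE repeats themselves were not annotated by the automated tool and presumably lie in the unannotated stretch.

Although catalogued as "Mammalian Expression, TALEN", the feature table shows no eukaryotic promoter, nuclease domain or polyadenylation signal. The plasmid is therefore best understood as a building block whose array is transferred into a final TALEN expression backbone in a later Golden Gate step, not as an expression construct in its own right.
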