Features (pLannotate 1.2.2; 8 found; start..end, strand, type, name):
      3..39      -  CDS            lacZα (fragment): LacZα fragment of β-galactosidase; lacZ fragment
    596..619     +  promoter       Pc promoter (fragment): intI1 (promoter lies within the coding sequence); class 1 integron promoter
    795..851     +  CDS            GmR (fragment): gentamycin acetyltransferase; aacC1; confers resistance to gentamycin
    858..1649    +  CDS            SmR: aminoglycoside adenylyltransferase (Murphy, 1985); aadA; confers resistance to spectinomycin and streptomycin
   1742..2330    +  rep_origin     ori: high-copy-number ColE1/pMB1/pBR322/pUC origin of replication
   2513..2605    +  CDS            lacI (fragment): lac repressor; lacI; The lac repressor binds to the lac operator to inhibit transcription in E. coli. This inhibition can be relieved by adding lactose or isopropyl-β-D-thiogalactopyranoside (IPTG).
   2660..2687    -  terminator     rrnB T2 terminator: transcription terminator T2 from the E. coli rrnB gene
   2819..2862    +  terminator     rrnB T1 terminator: Escherichia coli rrnB; transcription terminator T1 from the E. coli rrnB gene
>Addgene plasmid #48542 | pFUSB4_GGTG | depositor full sequence | sequence record 70242 | Full Sequence
ATGTTTTCCCAGTCACGACGTTGTAAAACGACGGCCAGTCTTAAGCGTCTCATGGCCTGACCCCGGACCA
AGTGGTGGCCTATCGCCAGCAACAATGGCGGCAAGCAAGCGCTCGAAACGGTGCAGCGGCTGTTGCCGGT
GCTGTGCCAGGACCATGGCCTGACCCCGGACCAAGTGGTGGCTATCGCCAGCAACAATGGCGGCAAGCAA
GCGCTCGAAACGGTGCAGCGGCTGTTGCCGGTGCTGTGCCAGGACCATGGCCTGACCCCGGACCAAGTGG
TGGCTATCGCCAGCAACGGTGGCGGCAAGCAAGCGCTCGAAACGGTGCAGCGGCTGTTGCCGGTGCTGTG
CCAGGACCATGGCCTGACCCCGGACCAAGTGGTGGCTATCGCCAGCAACAATGGCGGCAAGCAAGCGCTC
GAAACGGTGCAGCGGCTGTTGCCGGTGCTGTGCCAGGACCATGGCCTGACCCCGGACCAAGTGGTGGCTA
TCGAGACGTCTAGACCAGCCAGGACAGAAATGCCTCGACTTCGCTGCTACCCAAGGTTGCCGGGTGACGC
ACACCGTGGAAACGGATGAAGGCACGAACCCAGTGGACATAAGCCTGTTCGGTTCGTAAGCTGTAATGCA
AGTAGCGTATGCGCTCACGCAACTGGTCCAGAACCTTGACCGAACGCAGCGGTGGTAACGGCGCAGTGGC
GGTTTTCATGGCTTGTTATGACTGTTTTTTTGGGGTACAGTCTATGCCTCGGGCATCCAAGCAGCAAGCG
CGTTACGCCGTGGGTCGATGTTTGATGTTATGGAGCAGCAACGATGTTACGCAGCAGGGCAGTCGCCCTA
AAACAAAGTTAAACATTATGAGGGAAGCGGTGATCGCCGAAGTATCGACTCAACTATCAGAGGTAGTTGG
CGTCATCGAGCGCCATCTCGAACCGACGTTGCTGGCCGTACATTTGTACGGCTCCGCAGTGGATGGCGGC
CTGAAGCCACACAGTGATATTGATTTGCTGGTTACGGTGACCGTAAGGCTTGATGAAACAACGCGGCGAG
CTTTGATCAACGACCTTTTGGAAACTTCGGCTTCCCCTGGAGAGAGCGAGATTCTCCGCGCTGTAGAAGT
CACCATTGTTGTGCACGACGACATCATTCCGTGGCGTTATCCAGCTAAGCGCGAACTGCAATTTGGAGAA
TGGCAGCGCAATGACATTCTTGCAGGTATCTTCGAGCCAGCCACGATCGACATTGATCTGGCTATCTTGC
TGACAAAAGCAAGAGAACATAGCGTTGCCTTGGTAGGTCCAGCGGCGGAGGAACTCTTTGATCCGGTTCC
TGAACAGGATCTATTTGAGGCGCTAAATGAAACCTTAACGCTATGGAACTCGCCGCCCGACTGGGCTGGC
GATGAGCGAAATGTAGTGCTTACGTTGTCCCGCATTTGGTACAGCGCAGTAACCGGCAAAATCGCGCCGA
AGGATGTCGCTGCCGACTGGGCAATGGAGCGCCTGCCGGCCCAGTATCAGCCCGTCATACTTGAAGCTAG
ACAGGCTTATCTTGGACAAGAAGAAGATCGCTTGGCCTCGCGCGCAGATCAGTTGGAAGAATTTGTCCAC
TACGTGAAAGGCGAGATCACCAAGGTAGTCGGCAAATAACCCTCGAGCCACCCATGACCAAAATCCCTTA
ACGTGAGTTACGCGTCGTTCCACTGAGCGTCAGACCCCGTAGAAAAGATCAAAGGATCTTCTTGAGATCC
TTTTTTTCTGCGCGTAATCTGCTGCTTGCAAACAAAAAAACCACCGCTACCAGCGGTGGTTTGTTTGCCG
GATCAAGAGCTACCAACTCTTTTTCCGAAGGTAACTGGCTTCAGCAGAGCGCAGATACCAAATACTGTCC
TTCTAGTGTAGCCGTAGTTAGGCCACCACTTCAAGAACTCTGTAGCACCGCCTACATACCTCGCTCTGCT
AATCCTGTTACCAGTGGCTGCTGCCAGTGGCGATAAGTCGTGTCTTACCGGGTTGGACTCAAGACGATAG
TTACCGGATAAGGCGCAGCGGTCGGGCTGAACGGGGGGTTCGTGCACACAGCCCAGCTTGGAGCGAACGA
CCTACACCGAACTGAGATACCTACAGCGTGAGCATTGAGAAAGCGCCACGCTTCCCGAAGGGAGAAAGGC
GGACAGGTATCCGGTAAGCGGCAGGGTCGGAACAGGAGAGCGCACGAGGGAGCTTCCAGGGGGAAACGCC
TGGTATCTTTATAGTCCTGTCGGGTTTCGCCACCTCTGACTTGAGCGTCGATTTTTGTGATGCTCGTCAG
GGGGGCGGAGCCTATGGAAAAACGCCAGCAACGCGGCCTTTTTACGGTTCCTGGCCTTTTGCTGGCCTTT
TGCTCACATGTTCTTTCCTGCGTTATCCCCTGATTCTGTGGATAACCGTATTACCGCCTTTGAGTGAGCT
GATACCGCTCGCCGCAGCCGAACGACCGAGCGCAGCGAGTCAGTGAGCGAGGAAGCGGAAGAGCGCCCAA
TACGCAAACCGCCTCTCCCCGCGCGTTGGCCGATTCATTAATGCAGCTGGCACGACAGGTTTCCCGACTG
GAAAGCGGGCAGTGAGCGCAACGCAATTAATACGCGTACCGCTAGCCAGGAAGAGTTTGTAGAAACGCAA
AAAGGCCATCCGTCAGGATGGCCTTCTGCTTAGTTTGATGCCTGGCAGTTTATGGCGGGCGTCCTGCCCG
CCACCCTCCGGGCCGTTGCTTCACAACGTTCAAATCCGCTCCCGGCGGATTTGTCCTACTCAGGAGAGCG
TTCACCGACAAACAACAGATAAAACGAAAGGCCCAGTCTTCCGACTGAGCCTTTCGTTTTATTTGATGCC
TGGCAGTTCCCTACTCTCGCGTTAACGCTAGCATGG
