>Addgene plasmid #48542 | pFUSB4_GGTG | addgene partial sequence | sequence record 70959 | pCR8_F1 5'-ttgatgcctggcagttccct-3'
TCACGACGTTGTAAAACGACGGCCAGTCTTAAGCGTCTCATGGCCTGACCCCGGACCAAGTGGTGGCTAT
CGCCAGCAACAATGGCGGCAAGCAAGCGCTCGAAACGGTGCAGCGGCTGTTGCCGGTGCTGTGCCAGGAC
CATGGCCTGACCCCGGACCAAGTGGTGGCTATCGCCAGCAACAATGGCGGCAAGCAAGCGCTCGAAACGG
TGCAGCGGCTGTTGCCGGTGCTGTGCCAGGACCATGGCCTGACCCCGGACCAAGTGGTGGCTATCGCCAG
CAACGGTGGCGGCAAGCAAGCGCTCGAAACGGTGCAGCGGCTGTTGCCGGTGCTGTGCCAGGACCATGGC
CTGACCCCGGACCAAGTGGTGGCTATCGCCAGCAACAATGGCGGCAAGCAAGCGCTCGAAACGGTGCAGC
GGCTGTTGCCGGTGCTGTGCCAGGACCATGGCCTGACCCCGGACCAAGTGGTGGCTATCGAGACGTCTAG
ACCAGCCAGGACAGAAATGCCTCGACTTCGCTGCTACCCAAGGTTGCCGGGTGACGCACACCGTGGAAAC
GGATGAAGGCACGAACCCAGTGGACATAAGCCTGTTCGGTTCGTAAGCTGTAATGCAAGTAGCGTATGCG
CTCACGCAACTGGTCCAGAACCTTGACCGAACGCAGCGGTGGTAACGGCGCAGTGGCGGTTTTCATGGCT
TGTTATGACTGTTTTTTTGGGGTACAGTCTATGCCTCGGGCATCCAAGCAGCAAGCGCGTTACGCCGTGG
GTCGATGTTTGATGTTATGGAGCAGCAACGATGTTACGCAGCAGGGCAGTCGCCCTAAAACAAAGTTAAA
CATTATGAGGGAAGCGGTGATCGCCGAAGTATCGACTCAACTATCA
